>Addgene plasmid #245232 | pEF myc-SHP2(Q506P) | addgene full sequence | sequence record 488324 | Addgene NGS Result
GACGGATCGGGAGATCTCCCGATCCCCTATGGTGCACTCTCAGTACAATCTGCTCTGATGCCGCATAGTT
AAGCCAGTATCTGCTCCCTGCTTGTGTGTTGGAGGTCGCTGAGTAGTGCGCGAGCAAAATTTAAGCTACA
ACAAGGCAAGGCTTGACCGACAATTGCATGAAGAATCTGCTTAGGGTTAGGCGTTTTGCGCTGCTTCGCG
ATGTACGGGCCAGATATACGCGTTGACATTGATTATTGACTAGGCTTTTGCAAAAAGCTTTGCAAAGATG
GATAAAGTTTTAAACAGAGAGGAATCTTTGCAGCTAATGGACCTTCTAGGTCTTGAAAGGAGTGGGAATT
GGCTCCGGTGCCCGTCAGTGGGCAGAGCGCACATCGCCCACAGTCCCCGAGAAGTTGGGGGGAGGGGTCG
GCAATTGAACCGGTGCCTAGAGAAGGTGGCGCGGGGTAAACTGGGAAAGTGATGTCGTGTACTGGCTCCG
CCTTTTTCCCGAGGGTGGGGGAGAACCGTATATAAGTGCAGTAGTCGCCGTGAACGTTCTTTTTCGCAAC
GGGTTTGCCGCCAGAACACAGGTAAGTGCCGTGTGTGGTTCCCGCGGGCCTGGCCTCTTTACGGGTTATG
GCCCTTGCGTGCCTTGAATTACTTCCACCTGGCTGCAGTACGTGATTCTTGATCCCGAGCTTCGGGTTGG
AAGTGGGTGGGAGAGTTCGAGGCCTTGCGCTTAAGGAGCCCCTTCGCCTCGTGCTTGAGTTGAGGCCTGG
CCTGGGCGCTGGGGCCGCCGCGTGCGAATCTGGTGGCACCTTCGCGCCTGTCTCGCTGCTTTCGATAAGT
CTCTAGCCATTTAAAATTTTTGATGACCTGCTGCGACGCTTTTTTTCTGGCAAGATAGTCTTGTAAATGC
GGGCCAAGATCTGCACACTGGTATTTCGGTTTTTGGGGCCGCGGGCGGCGACGGGGCCCGTGCGTCCCAG
CGCACATGTTCGGCGAGGCGGGGCCTGCGAGCGCGGCCACCGAGAATCGGACGGGGGTAGTCTCAAGCTG
GCCGGCCTGCTCTGGTGCCTGGCCTCGCGCCGCCGTGTATCGCCCCGCCCTGGGCGGCAAGGCTGGCCCG
GTCGGCACCAGTTGCGTGAGCGGAAAGATGGCCGCTTCCCGGCCCTGCTGCAGGGAGCTCAAAATGGAGG
ACGCGGCGCTCGGGAGAGCGGGCGGGTGAGTCACCCACACAAAGGAAAAGGGCCTTTCCGTCCTCAGCCG
TCGCTTCATGTGACTCCACGGAGTACCGGGCGCCGTCCAGGCACCTCGATTAGTTCTCGAGCTTTTGGAG
TACGTCGTCTTTAGGTTGGGGGGAGGGGTTTTATGCGATGGAGTTTCCCCACACTGAGTGGGTGGAGACT
GAAGTTAGGCCAGCTTGGCACTTGATGTAATTCTCCTTGGAATTTGCCCTTTTTGAGTTTGGATCTTGGT
TCATTCTCAAGCCTCAGACAGTGGTTCAAAGTTTTTTTCTTCCATTTCAGGTGTCGTGAGGAATTAGCTT
GGTACTAATACGACTCACTATAGGGAGACCCAAGCTGGCTAGGTAAGCTTGGTACCGAGCTCGGATCCAC
TAGTCCAGTGTGGTGGAATTCTGCAGATATCCAGCACAGTGGCGGCCGCTCGAGTCTAGAGGGCCCTTCA
CCATGGAACAAAAACTCATCTCAGAAGAGGATCTGGGAGGGCAGTCTGGGCAGATGACATCGCGGAGATG
GTTTCACCCAAATATCACTGGTGTGGAGGCAGAAAACCTACTGTTGACAAGAGGAGTTGATGGCAGTTTT
TTGGCAAGGCCTAGTAAAAGTAACCCTGGAGACTTCACACTTTCCGTTAGAAGAAATGGAGCTGTCACCC
ACATCAAGATTCAGAACACTGGTGATTACTATGACCTGTATGGAGGGGAGAAATTTGCCACTTTGGCTGA
GTTGGTCCAGTATTACATGGAACATCACGGGCAATTAAAAGAGAAGAATGGAGATGTCATTGAGCTTAAA
TATCCTCTGAACTGTGCAGATCCTACCTCTGAAAGGTGGTTTCATGGACATCTCTCTGGGAAAGAAGCAG
AGAAATTATTAACTGAAAAAGGAAAACATGGTAGTTTTCTTGTACGAGAGAGCCAGAGCCACCCTGGAGA
TTTTGTTCTTTCTGTGCGCACTGGTGATGACAAAGGGGAGAGCAATGACGGCAAGTCTAAAGTGACCCAT
GTTATGATTCGCTGTCAGGAACTGAAATACGACGTTGGTGGAGGAGAACGGTTTGATTCTTTGACAGATC
TTGTGGAACATTATAAGAAGAATCCTATGGTGGAAACATTGGGTACAGTACTACAACTCAAGCAGCCCCT
TAACACGACTCGTATAAATGCTGCTGAAATAGAAAGCAGAGTTCGAGAACTAAGCAAATTAGCTGAGACC
ACAGATAAAGTCAAACAAGGCTTTTGGGAAGAATTTGAGACACTACAACAACAGGAGTGCAAACTTCTCT
ACAGCCGAAAAGAGGGTCAAAGGCAAGAAAACAAAAACAAAAATAGATATAAAAACATCCTGCCCTTTGA
TCATACCAGGGTTGTCCTACACGATGGTGATCCCAATGAGCCTGTTTCAGATTACATCAATGCAAATATC
ATCATGCCTGAATTTGAAACCAAGTGCAACAATTCAAAGCCCAAAAAGAGTTACATTGCCACACAAGGCT
GCCTGCAAAACACGGTGAATGACTTTTGGCGGATGGTGTTCCAAGAAAACTCCCGAGTGATTGTCATGAC
AACGAAAGAAGTGGAGAGAGGAAAGAGTAAATGTGTCAAATACTGGCCTGATGAGTATGCTCTAAAAGAA
TATGGCGTCATGCGTGTTAGGAACGTCAAAGAAAGCGCCGCTCATGACTATACGCTAAGAGAACTTAAAC
TTTCAAAGGTTGGACAAGGGAATACGGAGAGAACGGTCTGGCAATACCACTTTCGGACCTGGCCGGACCA
CGGCGTGCCCAGCGACCCTGGGGGCGTGCTGGACTTCCTGGAGGAGGTGCACCATAAGCAGGAGAGCATC
ATGGATGCAGGGCCGGTCGTGGTGCACTGCAGTGCTGGAATTGGCCGGACAGGGACGTTCATTGTGATTG
ATATTCTTATTGACATCATCAGAGAGAAAGGTGTTGACTGCGATATTGACGTTCCCAAAACCATCCAGAT
GGTGCGGTCTCAGAGGTCAGGGATGGTCCCGACAGAAGCACAGTACCGATTTATCTATATGGCGGTCCAG
CATTATATTGAAACACTACAGCGCAGGATTGAAGAAGAGCAGAAAAGCAAGAGGAAAGGGCACGAATATA
CAAATATTAAGTATTCTCTAGCGGACCAGACGAGTGGAGATCAGAGCCCTCTCCCGCCTTGTACTCCAAC
GCCACCCTGTGCAGAAATGAGAGAAGACAGTGCTAGAGTCTATGAAAACGTGGGCCTGATGCAACAGCAG
AAAAGTTTCAGATAGGTTTAAACCCGCTGATCAGCCTCGACTGTGCCTTCTAGTTGCCAGCCATCTGTTG
TTTGCCCCTCCCCCGTGCCTTCCTTGACCCTGGAAGGTGCCACTCCCACTGTCCTTTCCTAATAAAATGA
GGAAATTGCATCGCATTGTCTGAGTAGGTGTCATTCTATTCTGGGGGGTGGGGTGGGGCAGGACAGCAAG
GGGGAGGATTGGGAAGACAATAGCAGGCATGCTGGGGATGCGGTGGGCTCTATGGCTTCTGAGGCGGAAA
GAACCAGCTGGGGCTCTAGGGGGTATCCCC
[124 nt withheld, positions 3811-3934]
C
[91 nt withheld, positions 3936-4026]
A
[49 nt withheld, positions 4028-4076]
CCTTTGACGTTGGAGTCCACGTTCTTT
[37 nt withheld, positions 4104-4140]
ACCCTATCTCGGTCTATTCTTTTGATTTATAAGGGATTTTGCCGATTTCGGCCTATTGGTTAAAAAATGA
GCTGATTTAACAAAAATTTAACGCGAATTAATTCTGTGGAATGTGTGTCAGTTAGGGTGTGGAAAGTCCC
CAGGCTCCCCAGCAGGCAGAAGTATGCAAAGCATGCATCTCAATTAGTCAGCAACCAGGTGTGGAAAGTC
CCCAGGCTCCCCAGCAGGCAGAAGTATGCAAAGCATGCATCTCAATTAGTCAGCAACCATAGTCCCGCCC
CTAACTCCGCCCATCCCGCCCCTAACTCCGCCCAGTTCCGCCCATTCTCCGCCCCATGGCTGACTAATTT
TTTTTATTTATGCAGAGGCCGAGGCCGCCTCTGCCTCTGAGCTATTCCAGAAGTAGTGAGGAGGCTTTTT
TGGAGGCCTAGGCTTTTGCAAAAAGCTCCCGGGAGCTTGTATATCCATTTTCGGATCTGATCAGCACGTG
TTGACAATTAATCATCGGCATAGTATATCGGCATAGTATAATACGACAAGGTGAGGAACTAAACCATGGC
CAAGCCTTTGTCTCAAGAAGAATCCACCCTCATTGAAAGAGCAACGGCTACAATCAACAGCATCCCCATC
TCTGAAGACTACAGCGTCGCCAGCGCAGCTCTCTCTAGCGACGGCCGCATCTTCACTGGTGTCAATGTAT
ATCATTTTACTGGGGGACCTTGTGCAGAACTCGTGGTGCTGGGCACTGCTGCTGCTGCGGCAGCTGGCAA
CCTGACTTGTATCGTCGCGATCGGAAATGAGAACAGGGGCATCTTGAGCCCCTGCGGACGGTGCCGACAG
GTGCTTCTCGATCTGCATCCTGGGATCAAAGCCATAGTGAAGGACAGTGATGGACAGCCGACGGCAGTTG
GGATTCGTGAATTGCTGCCCTCTGGTTATGTGTGGGAGGGCTAAGCACTTCGTGGCCGAGGAGCAGGACT
GACACGTGCTACGAGATTTCGATTCCACCGCCGCCTTCTATGAAAGGTTGGGCTTCGGAATCGTTTTCCG
GGACGCCGGCTGGATGATCCTCCAGCGCGGGGATCTCATGCTGGAGTTCTTCGCCCACCCCAACTTGTTT
ATTGCAGCTTATAATGGTTACAAATAAAGCAATAGCATCACAAATTTCACAAATAAAGCATTTTTTTCAC
TGCATTCTAGTTGTGGTTTGTCCAAACTCATCAATGTATCTTATCATGTCTGTATACCGTCGACCTCTAG
CTAGAGCTTGGCGTAATCATGGTCATAGCTGTTTCCTGTGTGAAATTGTTATCCGCTCACAATTCCACAC
AACATACGAGCCGGAAGCATAAAGTGTAAAGCCTGGGGTGCCTAATGAGTGAGCTAACTCACATTAATTG
CGTTGCGCTCACTGCCCGCTTTCCAGTCGGGAAACCTGTCGTGCCAGCTGCATTAATGAATCGGCCAACG
CGCGGGGAGAGGCGGTTTGCGTATTGGGCGCTCTTCCGCTTCCTCGCTCACTGACTCGCTGCGCTCGGTC
GTTCGGCTGCGGCGAGCGGTATCAGCTCACTCAAAGGCGGTAATACGGTTATCCACAGAATCAGGGGATA
ACGCAGGAAAGAACATGTGAGCAAAAGGCCAGGAACCGTAAAAAGGCCGCGTTGCTGGCGTTTTTCCATA
GGCTCCGCCCCCCTGACGAGCATCACAAAAATCGACGCTCAAGTCAGAGGTGGCGAAACCCGACAGGACT
ATAAAGATACCAGGCGTTTCCCCCTGGAAGCTCCCTCGTGCGCTCTCCTGTTCCGACCCTGCCGCTTACC
GGATACCTGTCCGCCTTTCTCCCTTCGGGAAGCGTGGCGCTTTCTCATAGCTCACGCTGTAGGTATCTCA
GTTCGGTGTAGGTCGTTCGCTCCAAGCTGGGCTGTGTGCACGAACCCCCCGTTCAGCCCGACCGCTGCGC
CTTATCCGGTAACTATCGTCTTGAGTCCAACCCGGTAAGACACGACTTATCGCCACTGGCAGCAGCCACT
GGTAACAGGATTAGCAGAGCGAGGTATGTAGGCGGTGCTACAGAGTTCTTGAAGTGGTGGCCTAACTACG
GCTACACTAGAAGAACAGTATTTGGTATCTGCGCTCTGCTGAAGCCAGTTACCTTCGGAAAAAGAGTTGG
TAGCTCTTGATCCGGCAAACAAACCACCGCTGGTAGCGGTGGTTTTTTTGTTTGCAAGCAGCAGATTACG
CGCAGAAAAAAAGGATCTCAAGAAGATCCTTTGATCTTTTCTACGGGGTCTGACGCTCAGTGGAACGAAA
ACTCACGTTAAGGGATTTTGGTCATGAGATTATCAAAAAGGATCTTCACCTAGATCCTTTTAAATTAAAA
ATGAAGTTTTAAATCAATCTAAAGTATATATGAGTAAACTTGGTCTGACAGTTACCAATGCTTAATCAGT
GAGGCACCTATCTCAGCGATCTGTCTATTTCGTTCATCCATAGTTGCCTGACTCCCCGTCGTGTAGATAA
CTACGATACGGGAGGGCTTACCATCTGGCCCCAGTGCTGCAATGATACCGCGAGACCCACGCTCACCGGC
TCCAGATTTATCAGCAATAAACCAGCCAGCCGGAAGGGCCGAGCGCAGAAGTGGTCCTGCAACTTTATCC
GCCTCCATCCAGTCTATTAATTGTTGCCGGGAAGCTAGAGTAAGTAGTTCGCCAGTTAATAGTTTGCGCA
ACGTTGTTGCCATTGCTACAGGCATCGTGGTGTCACGCTCGTCGTTTGGTATGGCTTCATTCAGCTCCGG
TTCCCAACGATCAAGGCGAGTTACATGATCCCCCATGTTGTGCAAAAAAGCGGTTAGCTCCTTCGGTCCT
CCGATCGTTGTCAGAAGTAAGTTGGCCGCAGTGTTATCACTCATGGTTATGGCAGCACTGCATAATTCTC
TTACTGTCATGCCATCCGTAAGATGCTTTTCTGTGACTGGTGAGTACTCAACCAAGTCATTCTGAGAATA
GTGTATGCGGCGACCGAGTTGCTCTTGCCCGGCGTCAATACGGGATAATACCGCGCCACATAGCAGAACT
TTAAAAGTGCTCATCATTGGAAAACGTTCTTCGGGGCGAAAACTCTCAAGGATCTTACCGCTGTTGAGAT
CCAGTTCGATGTAACCCACTCGTGCACCCAACTGATCTTCAGCATCTTTTACTTTCACCAGCGTTTCTGG
GTGAGCAAAAACAGGAAGGCAAAATGCCGCAAAAAAGGGAATAAGGGCGACACGGAAATGTTGAATACTC
ATACTCTTCCTTTTTCAATATTATTGAAGCATTTATCAGGGTTATTGTCTCATGAGCGGATACATATTTG
AATGTATTTAGAAAAATAAACAAATAGGGGTTCCGCGCACATTTCCCCGAAAAGTGCCACCTGACGTC
Features (pLannotate 1.2.2; 22 found; start..end, strand, type, name):
     28..80      -  misc_feature   bom (fragment): basis of mobility region from pBR322
    235..253     +  enhancer       CMV enhancer (fragment): human cytomegalovirus immediate early enhancer
    278..344     +  CDS            small t antigen (fragment): SV40 (simian virus 40) small t antigen
    351..1529    +  promoter       EF-1α promoter: strong constitutive promoter for human elongation factor EF-1α
   1546..1564    +  promoter       T7 promoter: promoter for bacteriophage T7 RNA polymerase
   1734..3512    +  CDS            PTPN11: PTN11_HUMAN - Also known as PTP2C, SHPTP2. Experimental evidence at protein level: Swiss-Prot protein existence level 1. Acts downstream of various receptor and cytoplasmic protein tyrosine kinases to participate in the signal transduction from the cell surface to the nucleus (PubMed:10655584, PubMed:18559669, PubMed:18829466, PubMed:26742426, PubMed:28074573). Positively regulates MAPK signal transduction pathway (PubMed:28074573). Dephosphorylates GAB1, ARHGAP35 and EGFR (PubMed:28074573). Dephosphorylates ROCK2 at 'Tyr-722' resulting in stimulation of its RhoA binding activity (PubMed:18559
   3541..3765    +  polyA_signal   bGH poly(A) signal: bovine growth hormone polyadenylation signal
   3769..3790    +  promoter       SV40 promoter (fragment): SV40 enhancer and early promoter
   3811..4239    +  rep_origin     f1 ori (sequence partly withheld): f1 bacteriophage origin of replication; arrow indicates direction of (+) strand synthesis
   4253..4582    +  promoter       SV40 promoter: SV40 enhancer and early promoter
   4630..4677    +  promoter       EM7 promoter: synthetic bacterial promoter&nbsp
   4696..5094    +  CDS            BSD: blasticidin S deaminase; Aspergillus terreus BSD; confers resistance to blasticidin
   5095..5122    +  CDS            BleoR (fragment): antibiotic-binding protein; Sh ble from Streptoalloteichus hindustanus; confers resistance to bleomycin, phleomycin, and Zeocin™
   5132..5257    +  CDS            ble (fragment): BLE_KLEPN - Experimental evidence at protein level: Swiss-Prot protein existence level 1. Binding protein with a strong affinity to the bleomycin family of antibiotics. Binds to CL990; an antimitotic-antibiotic compound. From Klebsiella pneumoniae.
   5252..5373    +  polyA_signal   SV40 poly(A) signal: SV40 polyadenylation signal
   5446..5462    -  protein_bind   lac operator: The lac repressor binds to the lac operator to inhibit transcription in E. coli. This inhibition can be relieved by adding lactose or isopropyl-β-D-thiogalactopyranoside (IPTG). lac repressor encoded by lacI
   5470..5500    -  promoter       lac promoter: promoter for the E. coli lac operon
   5515..5536    -  protein_bind   CAP binding site: CAP binding activates transcription in the presence of cAMP. E. coli catabolite activator protein
   5549..5641    -  CDS            lacI (fragment): lac repressor; lacI; The lac repressor binds to the lac operator to inhibit transcription in E. coli. This inhibition can be relieved by adding lactose or isopropyl-β-D-thiogalactopyranoside (IPTG).
   5813..6401    -  rep_origin     ori: high-copy-number ColE1/pMB1/pBR322/pUC origin of replication
   6572..7432    -  CDS            AmpR: β-lactamase; bla; confers resistance to ampicillin, carbenicillin, and related antibiotics
   7433..7537    -  promoter       AmpR promoter: bla
