[The description below was written by a language model from this plasmid's Addgene catalogue record and pLannotate feature annotations shown in this document.]
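Description:
pEF myc-SHP2(Q506P) is a 7,568 bp mammalian expression plasmid built on a pEF backbone. It is designed to produce full-length human SHP2, the protein tyrosine phosphatase encoded by PTPN11, carrying the Q506P substitution. The coding sequence is driven by the strong constitutive human EF-1α promoter and terminated by the bovine growth hormone polyadenylation signal. A T7 promoter lies between the EF-1α promoter and the insert and could serve for in vitro transcription or as a sequencing primer site. According to the catalogue fields, an N-terminal myc epitope is fused to SHP2. The tag is not annotated separately in the feature table, but there is room for it in the unannotated stretch upstream of the PTPN11 reading frame. The insert was assembled by Gibson cloning.

In bacteria the plasmid replicates from a high-copy ColE1/pUC-type origin and is selected with ampicillin through the β-lactamase gene and its native promoter. An f1 origin is also present, along with lac promoter/operator remnants and several short fragment annotations that appear to be backbone carry-over or spurious matches rather than functional parts. A second cassette places the blasticidin S deaminase gene under tandem SV40 early and EM7 promoters with an SV40 polyadenylation signal, which should allow blasticidin selection in mammalian cells and in E. coli.

SHP2 acts downstream of receptor and cytoplasmic tyrosine kinases and positively regulates MAPK signalling. The associated publication examines the phenotypic outcomes of pathogenic SHP2 variants. The construct is therefore suited to expressing this myc-tagged mutant in mammalian cells for comparison with wild-type or other variant forms, with the tag available for detection or immunoprecipitation.
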