Addgene plasmid #245232: pEF myc-SHP2(Q506P)
Purpose: Mammalian expression of myc-tagged full-length SHP2
Depositing lab: Neel Shah. Depositing organization: Columbia University. Publication: Multiplexed single-cell transcriptomics reveals diverse phenotypic outcomes for pathogenic SHP2 variants. van Vlimmeren AE, Giglio RM, Jiang Z, Lee M, McFaline-Figueroa JL, Shah NH. bioRxiv [Preprint]. 2025 Jul 2:2025.06.30.662374. doi: 10.1101/2025.06.30.662374. PubMed 40631144.
Backbone
  Vector backbone: pEF
  Vector type: Mammalian Expression
Growth in bacteria
  Bacterial resistance: Ampicillin, 100 μg/mL
  Growth temperature: 37°C
  Growth strain: DH5alpha
  Copy number: High Copy
Gene/Insert
  Gene/Insert name: SHP2 full-length
  Species: H. sapiens (human)
  Mutation: Q506P
  Tag / fusion protein: myc (N terminal on insert)
  Cloning method: Gibson Cloning
Terms and licenses: Academic/Nonprofit Terms; Industry Terms: Not Available to Industry
How to cite: pEF myc-SHP2(Q506P) was a gift from Neel Shah (Addgene plasmid # 245232 ; http://n2t.net/addgene:245232 ; RRID:Addgene_245232)
